>Addgene plasmid #102985 | pAAV-CMV-FLEX-TVAmCherry-2A-oG | addgene full sequence | sequence record 199982 | Addgene NGS Result
GGCTTTGCCCGGGCGGCCTCAGTGAGCGAGCGAGCGCGCAGCTGCCTGCAGGGGCGCCTGATGCGGTATT
TTCTCCTTACGCATCTGTGCGGTATTTCACACCGCATA
[95 nt withheld, positions 109-203]
T
[46 nt withheld, positions 205-250]
C
[141 nt withheld, positions 252-392]
CCTTTGACGTTGGAGTCCACGTTCTTT
[37 nt withheld, positions 420-456]
ACTCTATCTCGGGCTATTCTTTTGATTTATAAGGGATTTTGCCGATTTCGGTCTATTGGTTAAAAAATGA
GCTGATTTAACAAAAATTTAACGCGAATTTTAACAAAATATTAACGTTTACAATTTTATGGTGCACTCTC
AGTACAATCTGCTCTGATGCCGCATAGTTAAGCCAGCCCCGACACCCGCCAACACCCGCTGACGCGCCCT
GACGGGCTTGTCTGCTCCCGGCATCCGCTTACAGACAAGCTGTGACCGTCTCCGGGAGCTGCATGTGTCA
GAGGTTTTCACCGTCATCACCGAAACGCGCGAGACGAAAGGGCCTCGTGATACGCCTATTTTTATAGGTT
AATGTCATGATAATAATGGTTTCTTAGACGTCAGGTGGCACTTTTCGGGGAAATGTGCGCGGAACCCCTA
TTTGTTTATTTTTCTAAATACATTCAAATATGTATCCGCTCATGAGACAATAACCCTGATAAATGCTTCA
ATAATATTGAAAAAGGAAGAGTATGAGTATTCAACATTTCCGTGTCGCCCTTATTCCCTTTTTTGCGGCA
TTTTGCCTTCCTGTTTTTGCTCACCCAGAAACGCTGGTGAAAGTAAAAGATGCTGAAGATCAGTTGGGTG
CACGAGTGGGTTACATCGAACTGGATCTCAACAGCGGTAAGATCCTTGAGAGTTTTCGCCCCGAAGAACG
TTTTCCAATGATGAGCACTTTTAAAGTTCTGCTATGTGGCGCGGTATTATCCCGTATTGACGCCGGGCAA
GAGCAACTCGGTCGCCGCATACACTATTCTCAGAATGACTTGGTTGAGTACTCACCAGTCACAGAAAAGC
ATCTTACGGATGGCATGACAGTAAGAGAATTATGCAGTGCTGCCATAACCATGAGTGATAACACTGCGGC
CAACTTACTTCTGACAACGATCGGAGGACCGAAGGAGCTAACCGCTTTTTTGCACAACATGGGGGATCAT
GTAACTCGCCTTGATCGTTGGGAACCGGAGCTGAATGAAGCCATACCAAACGACGAGCGTGACACCACGA
TGCCTGTAGCAATGGCAACAACGTTGCGCAAACTATTAACTGGCGAACTACTTACTCTAGCTTCCCGGCA
ACAATTAATAGACTGGATGGAGGCGGATAAAGTTGCAGGACCACTTCTGCGCTCGGCCCTTCCGGCTGGC
TGGTTTATTGCTGATAAATCTGGAGCCGGTGAGCGTGGGTCTCGCGGTATCATTGCAGCACTGGGGCCAG
ATGGTAAGCCCTCCCGTATCGTAGTTATCTACACGACGGGGAGTCAGGCAACTATGGATGAACGAAATAG
ACAGATCGCTGAGATAGGTGCCTCACTGATTAAGCATTGGTAACTGTCAGACCAAGTTTACTCATATATA
CTTTAGATTGATTTAAAACTTCATTTTTAATTTAAAAGGATCTAGGTGAAGATCCTTTTTGATAATCTCA
TGACCAAAATCCCTTAACGTGAGTTTTCGTTCCACTGAGCGTCAGACCCCGTAGAAAAGATCAAAGGATC
TTCTTGAGATCCTTTTTTTCTGCGCGTAATCTGCTGCTTGCAAACAAAAAAACCACCGCTACCAGCGGTG
GTTTGTTTGCCGGATCAAGAGCTACCAACTCTTTTTCCGAAGGTAACTGGCTTCAGCAGAGCGCAGATAC
CAAATACTGTTCTTCTAGTGTAGCCGTAGTTAGGCCACCACTTCAAGAACTCTGTAGCACCGCCTACATA
CCTCGCTCTGCTAATCCTGTTACCAGTGGCTGCTGCCAGTGGCGATAAGTCGTGTCTTACCGGGTTGGAC
TCAAGACGATAGTTACCGGATAAGGCGCAGCGGTCGGGCTGAACGGGGGGTTCGTGCACACAGCCCAGCT
TGGAGCGAACGACCTACACCGAACTGAGATACCTACAGCGTGAGCTATGAGAAAGCGCCACGCTTCCCGA
AGGGAGAAAGGCGGACAGGTATCCGGTAAGCGGCAGGGTCGGAACAGGAGAGCGCACGAGGGAGCTTCCA
GGGGGAAACGCCTGGTATCTTTATAGTCCTGTCGGGTTTCGCCACCTCTGACTTGAGCGTCGATTTTTGT
GATGCTCGTCAGGGGGGCGGAGCCTATGGAAAAACGCCAGCAACGCGGCCTTTTTACGGTTCCTGGCCTT
TTGCTGGCCTTTTGCTCACATGTCCTGCAGGCAGCTGCGCGCTCGCTCGCTCACTGAGGCCGCCCGGGCG
TCGGGCGACCTTTGGTCGCCCGGCCTCAGTGAGCGAGCGAGCGCGCAGAGAGGGAGTGGCCAACTCCATC
ACTAGGGGTTCCTGCGGCCGCACGCGTCTAGTTATTAATAGTAATCAATTACGGGGTCATTAGTTCATAG
CCCATATATGGAGTTCCGCGTTACATAACTTACGGTAAATGGCCCGCCTGGCTGACCGCCCAACGACCCC
CGCCCATTGACGTCAATAATGACGTATGTTCCCATAGTAACGCCAATAGGGACTTTCCATTGACGTCAAT
GGGTGGAGTATTTACGGTAAACTGCCCACTTGGCAGTACATCAAGTGTATCATATGCCAAGTACGCCCCC
TATTGACGTCAATGACGGTAAATGGCCCGCCTGGCATTATGCCCAGTACATGACCTTATGGGACTTTCCT
ACTTGGCAGTACATCTACGTATTAGTCATCGCTATTACCATGGTGATGCGGTTTTGGCAGTACATCAATG
GGCGTGGATAGCGGTTTGACTCACGGGGATTTCCAAGTCTCCACCCCATTGACGTCAATGGGAGTTTGTT
TTGGCACCAAAATCAACGGGACTTTCCAAAATGTCGTAACAACTCCGCCCCATTGACGCAAATGGGCGGT
AGGCGTGTACGGTGGGAGGTCTATATAAGCAGAGCTCGTTTAGTGAACCGTCAGATCGCCTGGAGACGCC
ATCCACGCTGTTTTGACCTCCATAGAAGACACCGGGACCGATCCAGCCTCCGCGGATTCGAATCCCGGCC
GGGAACGGTGCATTGGAACGCGGATTCCCCGTGCCAAGAGTGACGTAAGTACCGCCTATAGAGTCTATAG
GCCCACAAAAAATGCTTTCTTCTTTTAATATACTTTTTTGTTTATCTTATTTCTAATACTTTCCCTAATC
TCTTTCTTTCAGGGCAATAATGATACAATGTATCATGCCTCTTTGCACCATTCTAAAGAATAACAGTGAT
AATTTCTGGGTTAAGGCAATAGCAATATTTCTGCATATAAATATTTCTGCATATAAATTGTAACTGATGT
AAGAGGTTTCATATTGCTAATAGCAGCTACAATCCAGCTACCATTCTGCTTTTATTTTATGGTTGGGATA
AGGCTGGATTATTCTGAGTCCAAGCTAGGCCCTTTTGCTAATCATGTTCATACCTCTTATCTTCCTCCCA
CAGCTCCTGGGCAACGTGCTGGTCTGTGTGCTGGCCCATCACTTTGGCAAAGAATTGGGATTCGAACATC
GATTGAATTCGGTACCCTTCAGGTCGACGTCGATAACTTCGTATAGCATACATTATACGAAGTTATCCGA
ATCGCAATAACTTCGTATAGGATACTTTATACGAAGTTATTTGGCGCGTCGAGGCAAGCTTTCATTAGAG
CCGTGTCTCGCCCCCAGATTTATGACTTTCCCAACTGCTGATGATTTTACCGCTCTGGGGTGTGACAGAC
ACTTCTCTACCGGTCCCCCTCAGATTGTGCTGAGTTGGCTCGGAGCGGTTCACTCGTCGCCAGCAGGTCA
TCAGGAAAATGATCAGCATGAGAGCAGTCAGTGCTCCAGCGGAGAGCAGCACGTACTTGCCCCAATTAGG
CAGTCCGAGATCGACGCCACTGATCCGTTCGTGCACGTCGGGCAGGTGGACCTCCACAAAATCTTCGGCC
TCGTCGCCGTTTTTGAACACTGTGCTTGGGTCTGC
[1197 nt withheld, positions 4412-5608]
ACCAAAGCAGAGTGGGAAGACGAGCAGAGGGACGAAGAGGAGAGCCTGTGGGACCATGGGCCCTGGGTTG
GACTCCACGTCTCCCGCCAACTTGAGAAGGTCAAAATTCAAAGTCTGTTTCACTCCGGATCCCTTGTACA
GCTCGTCCATGCCGCCGGTGGAGTGGCGGCCCTCGGCGCGTTCGTACTGTTCCACGATGGTGTAGTCCTC
GTTGTGGGAGGTGATGTCCAACTTGATGTTGACGTTGTAGGCGCCGGGCAGCTGCACGGGCTTCTTGGCC
TTGTAGGTGGTCTTGACCTCAGCGTCGTAGTGGCCGCCGTCCTTCAGCTTCAGCCTCTGCTTGATCTCGC
CCTTCAGGGCGCCGTCCTCGGGGTACATCCGCTCGGAGGAGGCCTCCCAGCCCATGGTCTTCTTCTGCAT
TACGGGGCCGTCGGAGGGGAAGTTGGTGCCGCGCAGCTTCACCTTGTAGATGAACTCGCCGTCCTGCAGG
GAGGAGTCCTGGGTCACGGTCACCACGCCGCCGTCCTCGAAGTTCATCACGCGCTCCCACTTGAAGCCCT
CGGGGAAGGACAGCTTCAAGTAGTCGGGGATGTCGGCGGGGTGCTTCACGTAGGCCTTGGAGCCGTACAT
GAACTGAGGGGACAGGATGTCCCAGGCGAAGGGCAGGGGGCCACCCTTGGTCACCTTCAGCTTGGCGGTC
TGGGTGCCCTCGTAGGGGCGGCCCTCGCCCTCGCCCTCGATCTCGAACTCGTGGCCGTTCACGGAGCCCT
CCATGTGCACCTTGAAGCGCATGAACTCCTTGATGATGGCCATGTTATCCTCCTCGCCCTTGCTCACCCC
ACCCCCCTTGGATGCGCTTTCAAGACTGAAGATGTCAGACCTGCTTTTTGCTTTGGACTTCCCCCATGCA
GCGATACCACCCACAGCTACCAGGCAGCACAGGAGCACTGCAGTGATCAGCATCCACATGCGGCCGTGAT
TCCTGGCTGGCAGAGCACGTCCAGGAGCAGGGGCAGTGGGAGCCTCTGTGCCGTTGTCCGTGGGCACCGC
GGGGATCGCGCTGGTCCCGCAGCCCCACTCGTCCCGCCCGTCGTCGCAGTCGGGGTGTCCGTCGCACAGC
CAGTCCTGCGGGTAACACTCCCCGTGGGCACCGGGCGGCTCCGAGCAGCGGAACTGACCGGGGGGGCAAC
GGGACAAAGAACCGTTACCGGACCCGTTACCGGTCACGTTACCGGGCAGCAGCAGCAGCAGCAGCGCGGG
CAGCAGCCGCGCCATGGTGGCGAATTCGGATCCGGCCGGCCTTGATAACTTCGTATAATGTATGCTATAC
GAAGTTATCCGAATCGCAATAACTTCGTATAAAGTATCCTATACGAAGTTATCGAAGATCATCAAGCTTG
CCTCGAGCAGCGCTGCTCGAGAGATCTACGGGTGGCATCCCTGTGACCCCTCCCCAGTGCCTCTCCTGGC
CCTGGAAGTTGCCACTCCAGTGCCCACCAGCCTTGTCCTAATAAAATTAAGTTGCATCATTTTGTCTGAC
TAGGTGTCCTTCTATAATATTATGGGGTGGAGGGGGGTGGTATGGAGCAAGGGGCAAGTTGGGAAGACAA
CCTGTAGGGCCTGCGGGGTCTATTGGGAACCAAGCTGGAGTGCAGTGGCACAATCTTGGCTCACTGCAAT
CTCCGCCTCCTGGGTTCAAGCGATTCTCCTGCCTCAGCCTCCCGAGTTGTTGGGATTCCAGGCATGCATG
ACCAGGCTCAGCTAATTTTTGTTTTTTTGGTAGAGACGGGGTTTCACCATATTGGCCAGGCTGGTCTCCA
ACTCCTAATCTCAGGTGATCTACCCACCTTGGCCTCCCAAATTGCTGGGATTACAGGCGTGAACCACTGC
TCCCTTCCCTGTCCTTCTGATTTTGTAGGTAACCACGTGCGGACCGAGCGGCCGCAGGAACCCCTAGTGA
TGGAGTTGGCCACTCCCTCTCTGCGCGCTCGCTCGCTCACTGAGGCCGGGCGACCAAAGGTCGCCCGACG
CCCG
Features (pLannotate 1.2.2; 24 found; start..end, strand, type, name):
     57..108     -  misc_feature   bom (fragment): basis of mobility region from pBR322
    127..582     +  rep_origin     f1 ori (sequence partly withheld): f1 bacteriophage origin of replication; arrow indicates direction of (+) strand synthesis
    583..632     -  misc_feature   bom (fragment): basis of mobility region from pBR322
    734..769     -  CDS            rop (fragment): Rop protein, which maintains plasmids at low copy number; rop
    864..968     +  promoter       AmpR promoter: bla
    969..1829    +  CDS            AmpR: β-lactamase; bla; confers resistance to ampicillin, carbenicillin, and related antibiotics
   2000..2588    +  rep_origin     ori: high-copy-number ColE1/pMB1/pBR322/pUC origin of replication
   2661..2688    +  repeat_region  AAV2 ITR (fragment): inverted terminal repeat of adeno-associated virus serotype 2 inverted
   2717..2744    +  repeat_region  AAV2 ITR (fragment): inverted terminal repeat of adeno-associated virus serotype 2 inverted
   2855..3158    +  enhancer       CMV enhancer: human cytomegalovirus immediate early enhancer
   3159..3362    +  promoter       CMV promoter: human cytomegalovirus (CMV) immediate early promoter
   3511..3538    +  intron         CMV intron (fragment): modified intron A from human cytomegalovirus (CMV)
   3543..3889    +  intron         β-globin intron (fragment): internally truncated intron from human β-globin
   3893..3940    +  CDS            HBB (fragment): HBB_COLGU - Experimental evidence at transcript level: Swiss-Prot protein existence level 2. Involved in oxygen transport from the lung to the various peripheral tissues. From Colobus guereza (Mantled guereza) (Eastern black-and-white colobus monkey).
   3989..4022    +  protein_bind   loxP: Cre-mediated recombination occurs in the 8-bp core sequence (GCATACAT). Cre recombinase
   4033..4066    +  protein_bind   lox2272: Cre-mediated recombination occurs in the 8-bp core sequence (GGATACTT). lox2272 sites are compatible with each other, but incompatible with loxP or loxN sites (Lee and Saito, 1988). Cre recombinase
   4094..5665    -  CDS            G (sequence partly withheld): GLYCO_RABVP - Experimental evidence at protein level: Swiss-Prot protein existence level 1. Attaches the virus to host cellular receptor, inducing endocytosis of the virion. In the endosome, the acidic pH induces conformational changes in the glycoprotein trimer, which trigger fusion between virus and cell membrane. There is convincing in vitro evidence that the muscular form of the nicotinic acetylcholine receptor (nAChR), the neuronal cell adhesion molecule (NCAM), and the p75 neurotrophin receptor (p75NTR) bind glycoprotein and thereby facilitate rabies virus entry into cells (By similarity
   5666..5731    -  CDS            F2A: 2A peptide from foot-and-mouth disease virus polyprotein Eukaryotic ribosomes fail to insert a peptide bond between the Gly and Pro residues, yielding separate polypeptides.
   5741..6445    -  CDS            mCherry: mCherry is a basic (constitutively fluorescent) red fluorescent protein published in 2004, derived from Discosoma sp.. It is reported to be a very rapidly-maturing monomer with low acid sensitivity.
   6455..6883    -  CDS            RSVR_COTJA (fragment): Experimental evidence at protein level: Swiss-Prot protein existence level 1. Responsible for susceptibility to the retrovirus subgroup A Rous sarcoma virus. From Coturnix japonica (Japanese quail) (Coturnix coturnix japonica).
   6913..6946    -  protein_bind   loxP: Cre-mediated recombination occurs in the 8-bp core sequence (GCATACAT). Cre recombinase
   6957..6990    -  protein_bind   lox2272: Cre-mediated recombination occurs in the 8-bp core sequence (GGATACTT). lox2272 sites are compatible with each other, but incompatible with loxP or loxN sites (Lee and Saito, 1988). Cre recombinase
   7038..7514    +  polyA_signal   hGH poly(A) signal: human growth hormone polyadenylation signal
   7554..52      +  repeat_region  AAV2 ITR (across the origin): inverted terminal repeat of adeno-associated virus serotype 2 inverted
