[The description below was written by a language model from this plasmid's Addgene catalogue record and pLannotate feature annotations shown in this document.]
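Description:
pAAV-CMV-FLEX-TVAmCherry-2A-oG is an adeno-associated virus transfer plasmid on a pAAV backbone, designed to deliver Cre-dependent rabies "helper" genes to mammalian neurons. In bacteria it is maintained through a high-copy ColE1/pUC-type origin and selected with ampicillin via the β-lactamase gene; an f1 origin is also present. AAV2 inverted terminal repeats flank the expression cassette and provide the signals for replication and packaging of the intervening DNA into AAV particles. The upstream repeat is annotated only as short fragments, whereas the downstream one, which spans the plasmid origin, is called as a full feature.

Between the ITRs, the CMV enhancer and immediate early promoter, followed by a chimeric CMV/β-globin intron segment, drive transcription toward a human growth hormone polyadenylation signal. The coding cassette sits in the antisense orientation and is bracketed by oppositely oriented loxP and lox2272 pairs (a FLEX or DIO arrangement). Without Cre, no functional message is made. Cre recombination inverts the cassette and then excises one site of each pair, locking it in the sense orientation.

Once flipped, a single open reading frame encodes TVA (the avian receptor for subgroup A sarcoma/leukosis virus envelope, annotated here as a quail-derived fragment) fused to mCherry, an F2A ribosomal skipping peptide, and the optimised rabies glycoprotein oG. TVA allows selective infection by EnvA-pseudotyped, glycoprotein-deleted rabies virus, mCherry marks these starter cells, and oG supplies the missing glycoprotein in trans so the virus can spread to presynaptic partners. The construct is therefore suited to Cre-defined monosynaptic retrograde circuit tracing, and it was deposited with work on self-inactivating rabies virus.
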