Addgene plasmid #102985: pAAV-CMV-FLEX-TVAmCherry-2A-oG
Purpose: AAV expressing TVA-mCherry fusion and optimised Rabies Glycoprotein (oG) after CRE-mediated recombination
Depositing lab: Marco Tripodi. Depositing organization: MRC Laboratory of Molecular Biology. Publication: Life-Long Genetic and Functional Access to Neural Circuits Using Self-Inactivating Rabies Virus. Ciabatti E, Gonzalez-Rueda A, Mariotti L, Morgese F, Tripodi M. Cell. 2017 Jul 1. pii: S0092-8674(17)30697-9. doi: 10.1016/j.cell.2017.06.014. PubMed 28689641.
Backbone
  Vector backbone: pAAV
  Vector type: AAV ; Adeno Associated Viral Vector
Growth in bacteria
  Bacterial resistance: Ampicillin, 100 μg/mL
  Growth temperature: 30°C
  Growth strain: NEB Stable
  Growth instructions: Stbl2 or NEB Stable can also be used
  Copy number: High Copy
Gene/Insert 1
  Gene/Insert name: TVA-mCherry fusion protein after CRE-mediated recombination
Gene/Insert 2
  Gene/Insert name: Optimised Rabies Glycoprotein (oG) after CRE-mediated recombination
Terms and licenses: Academic/Nonprofit Terms; Industry Terms: Not Available to Industry
How to cite: pAAV-CMV-FLEX-TVAmCherry-2A-oG was a gift from Marco Tripodi (Addgene plasmid # 102985 ; http://n2t.net/addgene:102985 ; RRID:Addgene_102985)
